Addgene plasmid #125479: lentiSAMv2 VPS13C-TSS-guide4
Purpose: CRISPR-mediated activation of VPS13C. Catalytically inactive Cas9 from S. pyogenes and VP64 with 2A-BlastR.
Depositing lab: Jorge Ferrer. Depositing organization: Imperial College London. Publication: Human pancreatic islet three-dimensional chromatin architecture provides insights into the genetics of type 2 diabetes. Miguel-Escalada I, Bonas-Guarch S, Cebola I, Ponsa-Cobas J, Mendieta-Esteban J, Atla G, Javierre BM, Rolando DMY, Farabella I, Morgan CC, Garcia-Hurtado J, Beucher A, Moran I, Pasquali L, Ramos-Rodriguez M, Appel EVR, Linneberg A, Gjesing AP, Witte DR, Pedersen O, Grarup N, Ravassard P, Torrents D, Mercader JM, Piemonti L, Berney T, de Koning EJP, Kerr-Conte J, Pattou F, Fedko IO, Groop L, Prokopenko I, Hansen T, Marti-Renom MA, Fraser P, Ferrer J. Nat Genet. 2019 Jun 28. pii: 10.1038/s41588-019-0457-0. doi: 10.1038/s41588-019-0457-0. PubMed 31253982.
Backbone
  Vector backbone: lentiSAMv2
  Backbone manufacturer: Feng Zhang (Addgene #75112)
  Vector type: Mammalian Expression, Lentiviral, CRISPR
  Selectable markers: Blasticidin
Growth in bacteria
  Bacterial resistance: Ampicillin, 100 μg/mL
  Growth temperature: 37°C
  Growth strain: Stbl3
  Copy number: High Copy
Gene/Insert
  Gene/Insert name: dCas9-VP64-2A-BlastR
  gRNA/shRNA sequence: TCCTCCGTCGGCCTCTAGA
  Species: H. sapiens (human)
  Promoter: EF1a core and U6
  Cloning method: Restriction Enzyme; 5′ cloning site Unknown (destroyed during cloning); 3′ cloning site Unknown (destroyed during cloning)
  Sequencing primers: 5′ GATCCGCCACCATGGATGC
Terms and licenses: Academic/Nonprofit Terms; Industry Terms: Not Available to Industry
How to cite: lentiSAMv2 VPS13C-TSS-guide4 was a gift from Jorge Ferrer (Addgene plasmid # 125479 ; http://n2t.net/addgene:125479 ; RRID:Addgene_125479)
