[The description below was written by a language model from this plasmid's Addgene catalogue record and pLannotate feature annotations shown in this document.]
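Description:
lentiSAMv2 VPS13C-TSS-guide4 is a 13.5 kb lentiviral CRISPR activation plasmid built on the lentiSAMv2 backbone, carrying a guide RNA whose name indicates targeting of the transcription start site region of human VPS13C. It is propagated in E. coli through a high-copy ColE1/pUC-type origin with ampicillin resistance (AmpR). The backbone also carries an f1 ori and an SV40/EM7-driven BleoR cassette, which lies outside the viral transfer region. The viral portion has a CMV enhancer/promoter fused to a truncated HIV-1 5' LTR, which drives genomic RNA production in packaging cells. This is followed by the Ψ packaging signal, a gag fragment, the RRE for Rev-dependent export, and cPPT/CTS. WPRE and a second truncated LTR close the cassette, with a bGH polyadenylation signal downstream.

Two expression units sit between the LTRs. A human U6 (Pol III) promoter drives the guide, which is fused to an S. pyogenes gRNA scaffold interrupted by two MS2 stem loops. These aptamers bind MS2 coat protein, so in the SAM design they can recruit MS2-fused activator proteins supplied from a separate construct. The EF-1α core promoter drives a nucleoplasmin NLS followed by catalytically dead Cas9 (D10A, N863A). According to the catalogue this is fused to the VP64 activation domain and linked by a 2A peptide to blasticidin S deaminase. VP64 and the 2A are not individually annotated in the feature table, but there is an unannotated gap between dCas9 and BSD where they would lie. Transduced mammalian cells are selected with blasticidin. The stated purpose of the construct is CRISPR-mediated transcriptional activation of VPS13C.
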