Features (pLannotate 1.2.2; 38 found; start..end, strand, type, name):
     18..36      +  misc_RNA       MS2 stem loop: stem loop that binds the bacteriophage MS2 coat protein
     47..83      +  misc_RNA       gRNA scaffold (fragment): guide RNA scaffold for the Streptococcus pyogenes CRISPR/Cas9 system
     88..106     +  misc_RNA       MS2 stem loop: stem loop that binds the bacteriophage MS2 coat protein
    117..136     +  misc_RNA       gRNA scaffold (fragment): guide RNA scaffold for the Streptococcus pyogenes CRISPR/Cas9 system
    149..167     +  CDS            small t antigen (fragment): SV40 (simian virus 40) small t antigen
    193..404     +  promoter       EF-1α core promoter: core promoter for human elongation factor EF-1α
    421..468     +  CDS            nucleoplasmin NLS: bipartite nuclear localization signal from nucleoplasmin
    468..4569    +  CDS            dCas9 (fragment): catalytically dead mutant of the Cas9 endonuclease from the Streptococcus pyogenes Type II CRISPR/Cas system RNA-guided DNA-binding protein that lacks endonuclease activity due to the D10A mutation in the RuvC catalytic domain and the N863A mutation in the HNH catalytic domain
   4894..5292    +  CDS            BSD: blasticidin S deaminase; Aspergillus terreus BSD; confers resistance to blasticidin
   5293..5314    +  misc_feature   MCS (fragment): pBluescript multiple cloning site
   5317..5905    +  misc_feature   WPRE: woodchuck hepatitis virus posttranscriptional regulatory element
   5842..6423    +  CDS            nef (fragment): NEF_HV1H2 - Experimental evidence at protein level: Swiss-Prot protein existence level 1. Extracellular Nef protein targets CD4(+) T-lymphocytes for apoptosis by interacting with CXCR4 surface receptors. From Human immunodeficiency virus type 1 group M subtype B (isolate HXB2) (HIV-1).
   6430..6610    +  LTR            5' LTR (truncated): truncated 5' long terminal repeat (LTR) from HIV-1
   6642..6866    +  polyA_signal   bGH poly(A) signal: bovine growth hormone polyadenylation signal
   6870..6891    +  promoter       SV40 promoter (fragment): SV40 enhancer and early promoter
   6912..7340    +  rep_origin     f1 ori (sequence partly withheld): f1 bacteriophage origin of replication; arrow indicates direction of (+) strand synthesis
   7354..7683    +  promoter       SV40 promoter: SV40 enhancer and early promoter
   7731..7778    +  promoter       EM7 promoter: synthetic bacterial promoter&nbsp
   7797..8171    +  CDS            BleoR: antibiotic-binding protein; Sh ble from Streptoalloteichus hindustanus; confers resistance to bleomycin, phleomycin, and Zeocin™
   8181..8306    +  CDS            ble (fragment): BLE_KLEPN - Experimental evidence at protein level: Swiss-Prot protein existence level 1. Binding protein with a strong affinity to the bleomycin family of antibiotics. Binds to CL990; an antimitotic-antibiotic compound. From Klebsiella pneumoniae.
   8301..8422    +  polyA_signal   SV40 poly(A) signal: SV40 polyadenylation signal
   8493..8515    -  protein_bind   lac operator (fragment): The lac repressor binds to the lac operator to inhibit transcription in E. coli. This inhibition can be relieved by adding lactose or isopropyl-β-D-thiogalactopyranoside (IPTG). lac repressor encoded by lacI
   8519..8549    -  promoter       lac promoter: promoter for the E. coli lac operon
   8564..8585    -  protein_bind   CAP binding site: CAP binding activates transcription in the presence of cAMP. E. coli catabolite activator protein
   8598..8690    -  CDS            lacI (fragment): lac repressor; lacI; The lac repressor binds to the lac operator to inhibit transcription in E. coli. This inhibition can be relieved by adding lactose or isopropyl-β-D-thiogalactopyranoside (IPTG).
   8873..9461    -  rep_origin     ori: high-copy-number ColE1/pMB1/pBR322/pUC origin of replication
   9632..10492   -  CDS            AmpR: β-lactamase; bla; confers resistance to ampicillin, carbenicillin, and related antibiotics
  10493..10597   -  promoter       AmpR promoter: bla
  10656..10708   -  misc_feature   bom (fragment): basis of mobility region from pBR322
  10863..11242   +  enhancer       CMV enhancer: human cytomegalovirus immediate early enhancer
  11243..11442   +  promoter       CMV promoter: human cytomegalovirus (CMV) immediate early promoter
  11460..11640   +  LTR            5' LTR (truncated): truncated 5' long terminal repeat (LTR) from HIV-1
  11687..11812   +  misc_feature   HIV-1 Ψ: packaging signal of human immunodeficiency virus type 1
  11796..12159   +  CDS            HIV-1 gag (fragment): gag protein from human immunodeficiency virus 1; gag
  12305..12538   +  misc_feature   RRE: The Rev response element (RRE) of HIV-1 allows for Rev-dependent mRNA export from the nucleus to the cytoplasm.
  12915..13015   +  CDS            Rev (fragment): human immunodeficiency virus 1 (HIV-1) Rev protein; rev; enhances nuclear export of unspliced and incompletely spliced viral mRNAs
  13065..13182   +  misc_feature   cPPT/CTS: central polypurine tract and central termination sequence of HIV-1
  13232..13472   +  promoter       U6 promoter: RNA polymerase III promoter for human U6 snRNA
>Addgene plasmid #125479 | lentiSAMv2 VPS13C-TSS-guide4 | addgene full sequence | sequence record 248981 | Addgene NGS Result
GTTTTAGAGCTAGGCCAACATGAGGATCACCCATGTCTGCAGGGCCTAGCAAGTTAAAATAAGGCTAGTC
CGTTATCAACTTGGCCAACATGAGGATCACCCATGTCTGCAGGGCCAAGTGGCACCGAGTCGGTGCTTTT
TTTGGATCCTAGGTCTTGAAAGGAGTGGGAATTGGCTCCGGTGCCCGTCAGTGGGCAGAGCGCACATCGC
CCACAGTCCCCGAGAAGTTGGGGGGAGGGGTCGGCAATTGATCCGGTGCCTAGAGAAGGTGGCGCGGGGT
AAACTGGGAAAGTGATGTCGTGTACTGGCTCCGCCTTTTTCCCGAGGGTGGGGGAGAACCGTATATAAGT
GCAGTAGTCGCCGTGAACGTTCTTTTTCGCAACGGGTTTGCCGCCAGAACACAGGCGTACGGCCACCATG
AAAAGGCCGGCGGCCACGAAAAAGGCCGGCCAGGCAAAAAAGAAAAAGGACAAGAAGTACAGCATCGGCC
TGGCCATCGGCACCAACTCTGTGGGCTGGGCCGTGATCACCGACGAGTACAAGGTGCCCAGCAAGAAATT
CAAGGTGCTGGGCAACACCGACCGGCACAGCATCAAGAAGAACCTGATCGGAGCCCTGCTGTTCGACAGC
GGCGAAACAGCCGAGGCCACCCGGCTGAAGAGAACCGCCAGAAGAAGATACACCAGACGGAAGAACCGGA
TCTGCTATCTGCAAGAGATCTTCAGCAACGAGATGGCCAAGGTGGACGACAGCTTCTTCCACAGACTGGA
AGAGTCCTTCCTGGTGGAAGAGGATAAGAAGCACGAGCGGCACCCCATCTTCGGCAACATCGTGGACGAG
GTGGCCTACCACGAGAAGTACCCCACCATCTACCACCTGAGAAAGAAACTGGTGGACAGCACCGACAAGG
CCGACCTGCGGCTGATCTATCTGGCCCTGGCCCACATGATCAAGTTCCGGGGCCACTTCCTGATCGAGGG
CGACCTGAACCCCGACAACAGCGACGTGGACAAGCTGTTCATCCAGCTGGTGCAGACCTACAACCAGCTG
TTCGAGGAAAACCCCATCAACGCCAGCGGCGTGGACGCCAAGGCCATCCTGTCTGCCAGACTGAGCAAGA
GCAGACGGCTGGAAAATCTGATCGCCCAGCTGCCCGGCGAGAAGAAGAATGGCCTGTTCGGCAACCTGAT
TGCCCTGAGCCTGGGCCTGACCCCCAACTTCAAGAGCAACTTCGACCTGGCCGAGGATGCCAAACTGCAG
CTGAGCAAGGACACCTACGACGACGACCTGGACAACCTGCTGGCCCAGATCGGCGACCAGTACGCCGACC
TGTTTCTGGCCGCCAAGAACCTGTCCGACGCCATCCTGCTGAGCGACATCCTGAGAGTGAACACCGAGAT
CACCAAGGCCCCCCTGAGCGCCTCTATGATCAAGAGATACGACGAGCACCACCAGGACCTGACCCTGCTG
AAAGCTCTCGTGCGGCAGCAGCTGCCTGAGAAGTACAAAGAGATTTTCTTCGACCAGAGCAAGAACGGCT
ACGCCGGCTACATTGACGGCGGAGCCAGCCAGGAAGAGTTCTACAAGTTCATCAAGCCCATCCTGGAAAA
GATGGACGGCACCGAGGAACTGCTCGTGAAGCTGAACAGAGAGGACCTGCTGCGGAAGCAGCGGACCTTC
GACAACGGCAGCATCCCCCACCAGATCCACCTGGGAGAGCTGCACGCCATTCTGCGGCGGCAGGAAGATT
TTTACCCATTCCTGAAGGACAACCGGGAAAAGATCGAGAAGATCCTGACCTTCCGCATCCCCTACTACGT
GGGCCCTCTGGCCAGGGGAAACAGCAGATTCGCCTGGATGACCAGAAAGAGCGAGGAAACCATCACCCCC
TGGAACTTCGAGGAAGTGGTGGACAAGGGCGCTTCCGCCCAGAGCTTCATCGAGCGGATGACCAACTTCG
ATAAGAACCTGCCCAACGAGAAGGTGCTGCCCAAGCACAGCCTGCTGTACGAGTACTTCACCGTGTATAA
CGAGCTGACCAAAGTGAAATACGTGACCGAGGGAATGAGAAAGCCCGCCTTCCTGAGCGGCGAGCAGAAA
AAGGCCATCGTGGACCTGCTGTTCAAGACCAACCGGAAAGTGACCGTGAAGCAGCTGAAAGAGGACTACT
TCAAGAAAATCGAGTGCTTCGACTCCGTGGAAATCTCCGGCGTGGAAGATCGGTTCAACGCCTCCCTGGG
CACATACCACGATCTGCTGAAAATTATCAAGGACAAGGACTTCCTGGACAATGAGGAAAACGAGGACATT
CTGGAAGATATCGTGCTGACCCTGACACTGTTTGAGGACAGAGAGATGATCGAGGAACGGCTGAAAACCT
ATGCCCACCTGTTCGACGACAAAGTGATGAAGCAGCTGAAGCGGCGGAGATACACCGGCTGGGGCAGGCT
GAGCCGGAAGCTGATCAACGGCATCCGGGACAAGCAGTCCGGCAAGACAATCCTGGATTTCCTGAAGTCC
GACGGCTTCGCCAACAGAAACTTCATGCAGCTGATCCACGACGACAGCCTGACCTTTAAAGAGGACATCC
AGAAAGCCCAGGTGTCCGGCCAGGGCGATAGCCTGCACGAGCACATTGCCAATCTGGCCGGCAGCCCCGC
CATTAAGAAGGGCATCCTGCAGACAGTGAAGGTGGTGGACGAGCTCGTGAAAGTGATGGGCCGGCACAAG
CCCGAGAACATCGTGATCGAAATGGCCAGAGAGAACCAGACCACCCAGAAGGGACAGAAGAACAGCCGCG
AGAGAATGAAGCGGATCGAAGAGGGCATCAAAGAGCTGGGCAGCCAGATCCTGAAAGAACACCCCGTGGA
AAACACCCAGCTGCAGAACGAGAAGCTGTACCTGTACTACCTGCAGAATGGGCGGGATATGTACGTGGAC
CAGGAACTGGACATCAACCGGCTGTCCGACTACGATGTGGACCACATCGTGCCTCAGAGCTTTCTGAAGG
ACGACTCCATCGACAACAAGGTGCTGACCAGAAGCGACAAGGCCCGGGGCAAGAGCGACAACGTGCCCTC
CGAAGAGGTCGTGAAGAAGATGAAGAACTACTGGCGGCAGCTGCTGAACGCCAAGCTGATTACCCAGAGA
AAGTTCGACAATCTGACCAAGGCCGAGAGAGGCGGCCTGAGCGAACTGGATAAGGCCGGCTTCATCAAGA
GACAGCTGGTGGAAACCCGGCAGATCACAAAGCACGTGGCACAGATCCTGGACTCCCGGATGAACACTAA
GTACGACGAGAATGACAAGCTGATCCGGGAAGTGAAAGTGATCACCCTGAAGTCCAAGCTGGTGTCCGAT
TTCCGGAAGGATTTCCAGTTTTACAAAGTGCGCGAGATCAACAACTACCACCACGCCCACGACGCCTACC
TGAACGCCGTCGTGGGAACCGCCCTGATCAAAAAGTACCCTAAGCTGGAAAGCGAGTTCGTGTACGGCGA
CTACAAGGTGTACGACGTGCGGAAGATGATCGCCAAGAGCGAGCAGGAAATCGGCAAGGCTACCGCCAAG
TACTTCTTCTACAGCAACATCATGAACTTTTTCAAGACCGAGATTACCCTGGCCAACGGCGAGATCCGGA
AGCGGCCTCTGATCGAGACAAACGGCGAAACCGGGGAGATCGTGTGGGATAAGGGCCGGGATTTTGCCAC
CGTGCGGAAAGTGCTGAGCATGCCCCAAGTGAATATCGTGAAAAAGACCGAGGTGCAGACAGGCGGCTTC
AGCAAAGAGTCTATCCTGCCCAAGAGGAACAGCGATAAGCTGATCGCCAGAAAGAAGGACTGGGACCCTA
AGAAGTACGGCGGCTTCGACAGCCCCACCGTGGCCTATTCTGTGCTGGTGGTGGCCAAAGTGGAAAAGGG
CAAGTCCAAGAAACTGAAGAGTGTGAAAGAGCTGCTGGGGATCACCATCATGGAAAGAAGCAGCTTCGAG
AAGAATCCCATCGACTTTCTGGAAGCCAAGGGCTACAAAGAAGTGAAAAAGGACCTGATCATCAAGCTGC
CTAAGTACTCCCTGTTCGAGCTGGAAAACGGCCGGAAGAGAATGCTGGCCTCTGCCGGCGAACTGCAGAA
GGGAAACGAACTGGCCCTGCCCTCCAAATATGTGAACTTCCTGTACCTGGCCAGCCACTATGAGAAGCTG
AAGGGCTCCCCCGAGGATAATGAGCAGAAACAGCTGTTTGTGGAACAGCACAAGCACTACCTGGACGAGA
TCATCGAGCAGATCAGCGAGTTCTCCAAGAGAGTGATCCTGGCCGACGCTAATCTGGACAAAGTGCTGTC
CGCCTACAACAAGCACCGGGATAAGCCCATCAGAGAGCAGGCCGAGAATATCATCCACCTGTTTACCCTG
ACCAATCTGGGAGCCCCTGCCGCCTTCAAGTACTTTGACACCACCATCGACCGGAAGAGGTACACCAGCA
CCAAAGAGGTGCTGGACGCCACCCTGATCCACCAGAGCATCACCGGCCTGTACGAGACACGGATCGACCT
GTCTCAGCTGGGAGGCGACAGCGCTGGAGGAGGTGGAAGCGGAGGAGGAGGAAGCGGAGGAGGAGGTAGC
GGACCTAAGAAAAAGAGGAAGGTGGCGGCCGCTGGATCCGGACGGGCTGACGCATTGGACGATTTTGATC
TGGATATGCTGGGAAGTGACGCCCTCGATGATTTTGACCTTGACATGCTTGGTTCGGATGCCCTTGATGA
CTTTGACCTCGACATGCTCGGCAGTGACGCCCTTGATGATTTCGACCTGGACATGCTGATTAACTGTACA
GGCAGTGGAGAGGGCAGAGGAAGTCTGCTAACATGCGGTGACGTCGAGGAGAATCCTGGCCCAATGGCCA
AGCCTTTGTCTCAAGAAGAATCCACCCTCATTGAAAGAGCAACGGCTACAATCAACAGCATCCCCATCTC
TGAAGACTACAGCGTCGCCAGCGCAGCTCTCTCTAGCGACGGCCGCATCTTCACTGGTGTCAATGTATAT
CATTTTACTGGGGGACCTTGTGCAGAACTCGTGGTGCTGGGCACTGCTGCTGCTGCGGCAGCTGGCAACC
TGACTTGTATCGTCGCGATCGGAAATGAGAACAGGGGCATCTTGAGCCCCTGCGGACGGTGCCGACAGGT
GCTTCTCGATCTGCATCCTGGGATCAAAGCCATAGTGAAGGACAGTGATGGACAGCCGACGGCAGTTGGG
ATTCGTGAATTGCTGCCCTCTGGTTATGTGTGGGAGGGCTAAGAATTCGATATCAAGCTTATCGGTAATC
AACCTCTGGATTACAAAATTTGTGAAAGATTGACTGGTATTCTTAACTATGTTGCTCCTTTTACGCTATG
TGGATACGCTGCTTTAATGCCTTTGTATCATGCTATTGCTTCCCGTATGGCTTTCATTTTCTCCTCCTTG
TATAAATCCTGGTTGCTGTCTCTTTATGAGGAGTTGTGGCCCGTTGTCAGGCAACGTGGCGTGGTGTGCA
CTGTGTTTGCTGACGCAACCCCCACTGGTTGGGGCATTGCCACCACCTGTCAGCTCCTTTCCGGGACTTT
CGCTTTCCCCCTCCCTATTGCCACGGCGGAACTCATCGCCGCCTGCCTTGCCCGCTGCTGGACAGGGGCT
CGGCTGTTGGGCACTGACAATTCCGTGGTGTTGTCGGGGAAATCATCGTCCTTTCCTTGGCTGCTCGCCT
GTGTTGCCACCTGGATTCTGCGCGGGACGTCCTTCTGCTACGTCCCTTCGGCCCTCAATCCAGCGGACCT
TCCTTCCCGCGGCCTGCTGCCGGCTCTGCGGCCTCTTCCGCGTCTTCGCCTTCGCCCTCAGACGAGTCGG
ATCTCCCTTTGGGCCGCCTCCCCGCATCGATACCGTCGACCTCGAGACCTAGAAAAACATGGAGCAATCA
CAAGTAGCAATACAGCAGCTACCAATGCTGATTGTGCCTGGCTAGAAGCACAAGAGGAGGAGGAGGTGGG
TTTTCCAGTCACACCTCAGGTACCTTTAAGACCAATGACTTACAAGGCAGCTGTAGATCTTAGCCACTTT
TTAAAAGAAAAGGGGGGACTGGAAGGGCTAATTCACTCCCAACGAAGACAAGATATCCTTGATCTGTGGA
TCTACCACACACAAGGCTACTTCCCTGATTGGCAGAACTACACACCAGGGCCAGGGATCAGATATCCACT
GACCTTTGGATGGTGCTACAAGCTAGTACCAGTTGAGCAAGAGAAGGTAGAAGAAGCCAATGAAGGAGAG
AACACCCGCTTGTTACACCCTGTGAGCCTGCATGGGATGGATGACCCGGAGAGAGAAGTATTAGAGTGGA
GGTTTGACAGCCGCCTAGCATTTCATCACATGGCCCGAGAGCTGCATCCGGACTGTACTGGGTCTCTCTG
GTTAGACCAGATCTGAGCCTGGGAGCTCTCTGGCTAACTAGGGAACCCACTGCTTAAGCCTCAATAAAGC
TTGCCTTGAGTGCTTCAAGTAGTGTGTGCCCGTCTGTTGTGTGACTCTGGTAACTAGAGATCCCTCAGAC
CCTTTTAGTCAGTGTGGAAAATCTCTAGCAGGGCCCGTTTAAACCCGCTGATCAGCCTCGACTGTGCCTT
CTAGTTGCCAGCCATCTGTTGTTTGCCCCTCCCCCGTGCCTTCCTTGACCCTGGAAGGTGCCACTCCCAC
TGTCCTTTCCTAATAAAATGAGGAAATTGCATCGCATTGTCTGAGTAGGTGTCATTCTATTCTGGGGGGT
GGGGTGGGGCAGGACAGCAAGGGGGAGGATTGGGAAGACAATAGCAGGCATGCTGGGGATGCGGTGGGCT
CTATGGCTTCTGAGGCGGAAAGAACCAGCTGGGGCTCTAGGGGGTATCCCC
[124 nt withheld, positions 6912-7035]
C
[91 nt withheld, positions 7037-7127]
A
[49 nt withheld, positions 7129-7177]
CCTTTGACGTTGGAGTCCACGTTCTTT
[37 nt withheld, positions 7205-7241]
ACCCTATCTCGGTCTATTCTTTTGATTTATAAGGGATTTTGCCGATTTCGGCCTATTGGTTAAAAAATGA
GCTGATTTAACAAAAATTTAACGCGAATTAATTCTGTGGAATGTGTGTCAGTTAGGGTGTGGAAAGTCCC
CAGGCTCCCCAGCAGGCAGAAGTATGCAAAGCATGCATCTCAATTAGTCAGCAACCAGGTGTGGAAAGTC
CCCAGGCTCCCCAGCAGGCAGAAGTATGCAAAGCATGCATCTCAATTAGTCAGCAACCATAGTCCCGCCC
CTAACTCCGCCCATCCCGCCCCTAACTCCGCCCAGTTCCGCCCATTCTCCGCCCCATGGCTGACTAATTT
TTTTTATTTATGCAGAGGCCGAGGCCGCCTCTGCCTCTGAGCTATTCCAGAAGTAGTGAGGAGGCTTTTT
TGGAGGCCTAGGCTTTTGCAAAAAGCTCCCGGGAGCTTGTATATCCATTTTCGGATCTGATCAGCACGTG
TTGACAATTAATCATCGGCATAGTATATCGGCATAGTATAATACGACAAGGTGAGGAACTAAACCATGGC
CAAGTTGACCAGTGCCGTTCCGGTGCTCACCGCGCGCGACGTCGCCGGAGCGGTCGAGTTCTGGACCGAC
CGGCTCGGGTTCTCCCGGGACTTCGTGGAGGACGACTTCGCCGGTGTGGTCCGGGACGACGTGACCCTGT
TCATCAGCGCGGTCCAGGACCAGGTGGTGCCGGACAACACCCTGGCCTGGGTGTGGGTGCGCGGCCTGGA
CGAGCTGTACGCCGAGTGGTCGGAGGTCGTGTCCACGAACTTCCGGGACGCCTCCGGGCCGGCCATGACC
GAGATCGGCGAGCAGCCGTGGGGGCGGGAGTTCGCCCTGCGCGACCCGGCCGGCAACTGCGTGCACTTCG
TGGCCGAGGAGCAGGACTGACACGTGCTACGAGATTTCGATTCCACCGCCGCCTTCTATGAAAGGTTGGG
CTTCGGAATCGTTTTCCGGGACGCCGGCTGGATGATCCTCCAGCGCGGGGATCTCATGCTGGAGTTCTTC
GCCCACCCCAACTTGTTTATTGCAGCTTATAATGGTTACAAATAAAGCAATAGCATCACAAATTTCACAA
ATAAAGCATTTTTTTCACTGCATTCTAGTTGTGGTTTGTCCAAACTCATCAATGTATCTTATCATGTCTG
TATACCGTCGACCTCTAGCTAGAGCTTGGCGTAATCATGGTCATAGCTGTTTCCTGTGTGAAATTGTTAT
CCGCTCACAATTCCACACAACATACGAGCCGGAAGCATAAAGTGTAAAGCCTGGGGTGCCTAATGAGTGA
GCTAACTCACATTAATTGCGTTGCGCTCACTGCCCGCTTTCCAGTCGGGAAACCTGTCGTGCCAGCTGCA
TTAATGAATCGGCCAACGCGCGGGGAGAGGCGGTTTGCGTATTGGGCGCTCTTCCGCTTCCTCGCTCACT
GACTCGCTGCGCTCGGTCGTTCGGCTGCGGCGAGCGGTATCAGCTCACTCAAAGGCGGTAATACGGTTAT
CCACAGAATCAGGGGATAACGCAGGAAAGAACATGTGAGCAAAAGGCCAGCAAAAGGCCAGGAACCGTAA
AAAGGCCGCGTTGCTGGCGTTTTTCCATAGGCTCCGCCCCCCTGACGAGCATCACAAAAATCGACGCTCA
AGTCAGAGGTGGCGAAACCCGACAGGACTATAAAGATACCAGGCGTTTCCCCCTGGAAGCTCCCTCGTGC
GCTCTCCTGTTCCGACCCTGCCGCTTACCGGATACCTGTCCGCCTTTCTCCCTTCGGGAAGCGTGGCGCT
TTCTCATAGCTCACGCTGTAGGTATCTCAGTTCGGTGTAGGTCGTTCGCTCCAAGCTGGGCTGTGTGCAC
GAACCCCCCGTTCAGCCCGACCGCTGCGCCTTATCCGGTAACTATCGTCTTGAGTCCAACCCGGTAAGAC
ACGACTTATCGCCACTGGCAGCAGCCACTGGTAACAGGATTAGCAGAGCGAGGTATGTAGGCGGTGCTAC
AGAGTTCTTGAAGTGGTGGCCTAACTACGGCTACACTAGAAGAACAGTATTTGGTATCTGCGCTCTGCTG
AAGCCAGTTACCTTCGGAAAAAGAGTTGGTAGCTCTTGATCCGGCAAACAAACCACCGCTGGTAGCGGTG
GTTTTTTTGTTTGCAAGCAGCAGATTACGCGCAGAAAAAAAGGATCTCAAGAAGATCCTTTGATCTTTTC
TACGGGGTCTGACGCTCAGTGGAACGAAAACTCACGTTAAGGGATTTTGGTCATGAGATTATCAAAAAGG
ATCTTCACCTAGATCCTTTTAAATTAAAAATGAAGTTTTAAATCAATCTAAAGTATATATGAGTAAACTT
GGTCTGACAGTTACCAATGCTTAATCAGTGAGGCACCTATCTCAGCGATCTGTCTATTTCGTTCATCCAT
AGTTGCCTGACTCCCCGTCGTGTAGATAACTACGATACGGGAGGGCTTACCATCTGGCCCCAGTGCTGCA
ATGATACCGCGAGACCCACGCTCACCGGCTCCAGATTTATCAGCAATAAACCAGCCAGCCGGAAGGGCCG
AGCGCAGAAGTGGTCCTGCAACTTTATCCGCCTCCATCCAGTCTATTAATTGTTGCCGGGAAGCTAGAGT
AAGTAGTTCGCCAGTTAATAGTTTGCGCAACGTTGTTGCCATTGCTACAGGCATCGTGGTGTCACGCTCG
TCGTTTGGTATGGCTTCATTCAGCTCCGGTTCCCAACGATCAAGGCGAGTTACATGATCCCCCATGTTGT
GCAAAAAAGCGGTTAGCTCCTTCGGTCCTCCGATCGTTGTCAGAAGTAAGTTGGCCGCAGTGTTATCACT
CATGGTTATGGCAGCACTGCATAATTCTCTTACTGTCATGCCATCCGTAAGATGCTTTTCTGTGACTGGT
GAGTACTCAACCAAGTCATTCTGAGAATAGTGTATGCGGCGACCGAGTTGCTCTTGCCCGGCGTCAATAC
GGGATAATACCGCGCCACATAGCAGAACTTTAAAAGTGCTCATCATTGGAAAACGTTCTTCGGGGCGAAA
ACTCTCAAGGATCTTACCGCTGTTGAGATCCAGTTCGATGTAACCCACTCGTGCACCCAACTGATCTTCA
GCATCTTTTACTTTCACCAGCGTTTCTGGGTGAGCAAAAACAGGAAGGCAAAATGCCGCAAAAAAGGGAA
TAAGGGCGACACGGAAATGTTGAATACTCATACTCTTCCTTTTTCAATATTATTGAAGCATTTATCAGGG
TTATTGTCTCATGAGCGGATACATATTTGAATGTATTTAGAAAAATAAACAAATAGGGGTTCCGCGCACA
TTTCCCCGAAAAGTGCCACCTGACGTCGACGGATCGGGAGATCTCCCGATCCCCTATGGTGCACTCTCAG
TACAATCTGCTCTGATGCCGCATAGTTAAGCCAGTATCTGCTCCCTGCTTGTGTGTTGGAGGTCGCTGAG
TAGTGCGCGAGCAAAATTTAAGCTACAACAAGGCAAGGCTTGACCGACAATTGCATGAAGAATCTGCTTA
GGGTTAGGCGTTTTGCGCTGCTTCGCGATGTACGGGCCAGATATACGCGTTGACATTGATTATTGACTAG
TTATTAATAGTAATCAATTACGGGGTCATTAGTTCATAGCCCATATATGGAGTTCCGCGTTACATAACTT
ACGGTAAATGGCCCGCCTGGCTGACCGCCCAACGACCCCCGCCCATTGACGTCAATAATGACGTATGTTC
CCATAGTAACGCCAATAGGGACTTTCCATTGACGTCAATGGGTGGAGTATTTACGGTAAACTGCCCACTT
GGCAGTACATCAAGTGTATCATATGCCAAGTACGCCCCCTATTGACGTCAATGACGGTAAATGGCCCGCC
TGGCATTATGCCCAGTACATGACCTTATGGGACTTTCCTACTTGGCAGTACATCTACGTATTAGTCATCG
CTATTACCATGGTGATGCGGTTTTGGCAGTACATCAATGGGCGTGGATAGCGGTTTGACTCACGGGGATT
TCCAAGTCTCCACCCCATTGACGTCAATGGGAGTTTGTTTTGGCACCAAAATCAACGGGACTTTCCAAAA
TGTCGTAACAACTCCGCCCCATTGACGCAAATGGGCGGTAGGCGTGTACGGTGGGAGGTCTATATAAGCA
GCGCGTTTTGCCTGTACTGGGTCTCTCTGGTTAGACCAGATCTGAGCCTGGGAGCTCTCTGGCTAACTAG
GGAACCCACTGCTTAAGCCTCAATAAAGCTTGCCTTGAGTGCTTCAAGTAGTGTGTGCCCGTCTGTTGTG
TGACTCTGGTAACTAGAGATCCCTCAGACCCTTTTAGTCAGTGTGGAAAATCTCTAGCAGTGGCGCCCGA
ACAGGGACTTGAAAGCGAAAGGGAAACCAGAGGAGCTCTCTCGACGCAGGACTCGGCTTGCTGAAGCGCG
CACGGCAAGAGGCGAGGGGCGGCGACTGGTGAGTACGCCAAAAATTTTGACTAGCGGAGGCTAGAAGGAG
AGAGATGGGTGCGAGAGCGTCAGTATTAAGCGGGGGAGAATTAGATCGCGATGGGAAAAAATTCGGTTAA
GGCCAGGGGGAAAGAAAAAATATAAATTAAAACATATAGTATGGGCAAGCAGGGAGCTAGAACGATTCGC
AGTTAATCCTGGCCTGTTAGAAACATCAGAAGGCTGTAGACAAATACTGGGACAGCTACAACCATCCCTT
CAGACAGGATCAGAAGAACTTAGATCATTATATAATACAGTAGCAACCCTCTATTGTGTGCATCAAAGGA
TAGAGATAAAAGACACCAAGGAAGCTTTAGACAAGATAGAGGAAGAGCAAAACAAAAGTAAGACCACCGC
ACAGCAAGCGGCCGCTGATCTTCAGACCTGGAGGAGGAGATATGAGGGACAATTGGAGAAGTGAATTATA
TAAATATAAAGTAGTAAAAATTGAACCATTAGGAGTAGCACCCACCAAGGCAAAGAGAAGAGTGGTGCAG
AGAGAAAAAAGAGCAGTGGGAATAGGAGCTTTGTTCCTTGGGTTCTTGGGAGCAGCAGGAAGCACTATGG
GCGCAGCGTCAATGACGCTGACGGTACAGGCCAGACAATTATTGTCTGGTATAGTGCAGCAGCAGAACAA
TTTGCTGAGGGCTATTGAGGCGCAACAGCATCTGTTGCAACTCACAGTCTGGGGCATCAAGCAGCTCCAG
GCAAGAATCCTGGCTGTGGAAAGATACCTAAAGGATCAACAGCTCCTGGGGATTTGGGGTTGCTCTGGAA
AACTCATTTGCACCACTGCTGTGCCTTGGAATGCTAGTTGGAGTAATAAATCTCTGGAACAGATTTGGAA
TCACACGACCTGGATGGAGTGGGACAGAGAAATTAACAATTACACAAGCTTAATACACTCCTTAATTGAA
GAATCGCAAAACCAGCAAGAAAAGAATGAACAAGAATTATTGGAATTAGATAAATGGGCAAGTTTGTGGA
ATTGGTTTAACATAACAAATTGGCTGTGGTATATAAAATTATTCATAATGATAGTAGGAGGCTTGGTAGG
TTTAAGAATAGTTTTTGCTGTACTTTCTATAGTGAATAGAGTTAGGCAGGGATATTCACCATTATCGTTT
CAGACCCACCTCCCAACCCCGAGGGGACCCGACAGGCCCGAAGGAATAGAAGAAGAAGGTGGAGAGAGAG
ACAGAGACAGATCCATTCGATTAGTGAACGGATCGGCACTGCGTGCGCCAATTCTGCAGACAAATGGCAG
TATTCATCCACAATTTTAAAAGAAAAGGGGGGATTGGGGGGTACAGTGCAGGGGAAAGAATAGTAGACAT
AATAGCAACAGACATACAAACTAAAGAATTACAAAAACAAATTACAAAAATTCAAAATTTTCGGGTTTAT
TACAGGGACAGCAGAGATCCAGTTTGGTTAATTAGCTAGCGAGGGCCTATTTCCCATGATTCCTTCATAT
TTGCATATACGATACAAGGCTGTTAGAGAGATAATTGGAATTAATTTGACTGTAAACACAAAGATATTAG
TACAAAATACGTGACGTAGAAAGTAATAATTTCTTGGGTAGTTTGCAGTTTTAAAATTATGTTTTAAAAT
GGACTATCATATGCTTACCGTAACTTGAAAGTATTTCGATTTCTTGGCTTTATATATCTTGTGGAAAGGA
CGAAACACCGTCCTCCGTCGGCCTCTAGA
