>Addgene plasmid #125479 | lentiSAMv2 VPS13C-TSS-guide4 | depositor partial sequence | sequence record 240136 | Guide RNA, MS2 stem loops
NNNNNNNNNNNNTTNNNNGNGNNNTATATATCTTGNGGANGGANGAAACACCGTCCTCCGTCGGCCTCTA
GAGTTTTAGAGCTAGGCCAACATGAGGATCACCCATGTCTGCAGGGCCTAGCAAGTTAAAATAAGGCTAG
TCCGTTATCAACTTGGCCAACATGAGGATCACCCATGTCTGCAGGGCCAAGTGGCACCGAGTCGGTGCTT
TTTTTGGATCCTAGGTCTTGAAAGGAGTGGGAATTGGCTCCGGTGCCCGTCAGTGGGCAGAGCGCACATC
GCCCACAGTCCCCGAGAAGTTGGGGGGAGGGGTCGGCAATTGATCCGGTGCCTANAGAAGGTGGCGCGGG
GTAAACTGGGAAAGTGATGTCGTGTACTGGCTCCGCCTTTTTCCCGAGGGTGGGGGAGAACCGNATATAA
GTGCNNTANNCNCCGNGAACGTTCTTTTTCNNANCGNNNNNGCCNNCNNANCNCANGNNTACNNNNNCCA
TGACANNGCCGGNGNCCNNNAANNNNNNNNNNNNCNNAACNNANNNNNACNNGACNNNNCNNATCGCCNN
GGNNNCNNNNNNNNTCTGNGNNCNGNNNNNNGANCNNNNNNNNCNNNNNNNGCCCNNCANGAATNNNNNG
NGNCNNNNNNNNCNCNNGNNNNNCNNNNNNANNNNNNNNNNNNNNNNNNNNNNNNNCCNNCNNNNNNNNC
CNNNNNNNNNNNNNNNCNNANNNCNNNNCNNNNNNANANCCNNNNNCNNNNNNNNGCANNNNNCNGNNNN
NNANNTTCTNNNNNNNNCNNNNNCNNNNGAANNCNNCTTNNNNNNCNNNNNGNNNGNNNNCNNTNNGNNN
NCNNNNNNNNN
